>Addgene plasmid #29188 | pEMS1389 | addgene partial sequence | sequence record 39562 | EGFP-N 5'-CGTCGCCGTCCAGCTCGACCAG-3'
ACCATGGTGGCGGAAGTTCCTATACCTTTTGAAGAATAGGAACTTCGGCGCGCCACGCGTCGGGAAGGGG
GAGGGAAGAAAAAGCAGCGCGAAGATTCGCCTCGCCCCTTCCCCTGGGGTCTTCCGCCCTTCTCCTGGGA
AGTTTCGGAGGAAGGGAATGCAGAGACCCAAGCAGGAAGTTCTTACTGCTTCGGCGAAGGGTATCTCCGA
GGAGCAGCTTTCAGGCGCTCCCTGGGCTCTCGCAGTCCAGCGCGTTCAGAAGCTCCAGCTGGGAAACTGG
AGTTGGCCTGAAAGCAGCTCCAGGATCTCCCGGCGGCGGAGAGGTGGCTGGAACGTCTGTCTGTCGCTGT
CCATTTTACTTTGCCGCTCCCGAACTGGCTGCCGGAGCTGGAGTCTCCCCACTAGCAAACAGTCTCCAAT
CCCAGAAATATCTAGAACCGAGAAGCCCCATCCTCCACGGTCACTCTGTGACCCTCCTCTCCCTATTTCC
TTCCTTCCCTCTCTCCCCCTCTCTCCTCCTCTCTTCTCTCTCTTCTGCCTCTTTCGTCCCCCTTCTCCCC
ACCTGCCTTCCCTTTCAGTCTCCCTCTTCCTCCTCACTTCC
