>Addgene plasmid #29188 | pEMS1389 | addgene partial sequence | sequence record 39685 | pEMS1307-fwd 5'-ccgcacgtctaagaaaccat-3'
GGCCCTTTCGTCTTCAAGAATTAATTCCGATCATATTCAATAACCCTTAATGAATTCGAGCTCCTAGGTT
ACTAGAGAAGCAGGCTACTGGTATCTCCCCCTTTCTCTGCCTCGCAGAGAGGCCAGTGTGTGCTTCTAAG
TGAACTTCCTGTGGCTCTCATTTCCTAAACTTGAAGCAGTTCGTTTCTGATAGGGATGTGAGAATTGAAG
CCCCAGGATACGACCAAATTAGACTTTGGCCCACAATAGCAGACCAAAGTTAGTATATTTTTCACAGCTT
GATTAGAAGAGCTTGCATCTAGGAAGGGCAGGATTATTACATCTGACTTCCAGGAGAGCAGCTGTGGTAT
TATTCTCCAGCAAGCTAACAACAGAGAATCTGCTCTGGTTGACAGCACATTTCTTTACTCCAGCCCAGAT
CTGGCAGCCTTGCCTGAGTACCTTTCTAATGCCAGAGCCCTCAGCTCTCCAGCTGTCTTCAGTTGCTGTC
CTTTTCCTTCAGCTGTCATGACTCTGCTGTGATCTTTGAAATTTGCCTGCAAACATATATTTTCTTA
