[The description below was written by a language model from this plasmid's Addgene catalogue record.]
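Description:
pEMS1389 is a plasmid from the Pleiades Promoter Project, a resource of compact human regulatory cassettes ("MiniPromoters") designed to drive selective gene expression in defined regions and cell types of the brain. It is built on the large pEMS1306 backbone (about 16.5 kb without insert), is maintained in E. coli as a high-copy plasmid, and is selected with ampicillin. The record does not include a feature table, so the origin of replication and any other backbone elements are not stated here and cannot be described in detail.

The insert is Ple120, a MiniPromoter of roughly 1.8 kb derived from the human HTR1A locus, which encodes the 5-hydroxytryptamine (serotonin) 1A receptor. It was cloned by restriction digestion between AvrII and MluI sites, although it is not recorded whether those sites survive. Although the catalogue lists EGFP-NLS as a C-terminal tag on the backbone, the insert is a regulatory element rather than a coding sequence. The arrangement is therefore best read as a promoter-reporter design, in which Ple120 sits upstream of a backbone-encoded EGFP carrying a nuclear localisation signal. Cells in which the MiniPromoter is active would be expected to show nuclear green fluorescence, which makes labelled cells easier to identify and count.

The intended use is to evaluate whether this HTR1A-derived element can reproduce a restricted, HTR1A-like expression pattern. However, the depositor notes explicitly that reporter expression under the control of this MiniPromoter has not been tested in this plasmid, so its activity and specificity remain unverified.
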