Addgene plasmid #29188: pEMS1389
Purpose: Expression of the reporter gene under the control of the MiniPromoter in this plasmid has not been tested
Depositing lab: Elizabeth Simpson. Depositing organization: University of British Columbia. Publication: A regulatory toolbox of MiniPromoters to drive selective expression in the brain. Portales-Casamar E, Swanson DJ, Liu L, de Leeuw CN, Banks KG, Ho Sui SJ, Fulton DL, Ali J, Amirabbasi M, Arenillas DJ, Babyak N, Black SF, Bonaguro RJ, Brauer E, Candido TR, Castellarin M, Chen J, Chen Y, Cheng JC, Chopra V, Docking TR, Dreolini L, D'Souza CA, Flynn EK, Glenn R, Hatakka K, Hearty TG, Imanian B, Jiang S, Khorasan-zadeh S, Komljenovic I, Laprise S, Liao NY, Lim JS, Lithwick S, Liu F, Liu J, Lu M, McConechy M, McLeod AJ, Milisavljevic M, Mis J, O'Connor K, Palma B, Palmquist DL, Schmouth JF, Swanson MI, Tam B, Ticoll A, Turner JL, Varhol R, Vermeulen J, Watkins RF, Wilson G, Wong BK, Wong SH, Wong TY, Yang GS, Ypsilanti AR, Jones SJ, Holt RA, Goldowitz D, Wasserman WW, Simpson EM. Proc Natl Acad Sci U S A. 2010 Sep 21. 107(38):16589-94. 10.1073/pnas.1009158107 PubMed 20807748.
Backbone
  Vector backbone: pEMS1306
  Backbone size w/o insert (bp): 16454
  Vector type: Pleiades Promoter Project [sic, Pleaides Plieades]
Growth in bacteria
  Bacterial resistance: Ampicillin, 100 μg/mL
  Growth temperature: 37°C
  Growth strain: DH5alpha
  Growth instructions: DH10B
  Copy number: High Copy
Gene/Insert
  Gene/Insert name: Ple120 (alt names: HTR1A; 5-hydroxytryptamine 1A receptor)
  Species: H. sapiens (human)
  Insert size (bp): 1816
  Entrez Gene: HTR1A (a.k.a. 5-HT-1A, 5-HT1A, 5HT1a, ADRB2RL1, ADRBRL1, G-21, PFMCD)
  Tag / fusion protein: EGFP-NLS (C terminal on backbone)
  Cloning method: Restriction Enzyme; 5′ cloning site AvrII (unknown if destroyed); 3′ cloning site MluI (unknown if destroyed)
  Sequencing primers: 5′ Unknown
Terms and licenses: Academic/Nonprofit Terms; Industry Terms: Not Available to Industry
How to cite: pEMS1389 was a gift from Elizabeth Simpson (Addgene plasmid # 29188 ; http://n2t.net/addgene:29188 ; RRID:Addgene_29188)
